>Addgene plasmid #59988 | Mesp-1916/-1>nls::Cas9::nls | depositor full sequence | sequence record 98318 | Mesp-1916/-1>nls::Cas9::nls sequence 8699 bps
GGCGCGCCCGGTTCAACGTGACGTCCCATGCCGATATCGTAACCATCCGGAACCTCTGATGCTTTTTCAA
TATCATCTTTTTTGAAATCCTTCATTTCCGTTTCATCGTCATTTTTGAAAGCCGGGTTCTCATACTCGTT
TTTGGTGCTGTAACCGTTTTCTGACATTTTTATCTCATCCAAGTGCGAACCACTTCAAAGATGGATAGAT
ACCAGATTTTATTACAAACAATTAGCAATTCACGAAAGTTAAAAAAACGACATAAAACTATAAAATAAAA
TTATACTTATTAAATATGAAGAAAAATATGCATTTTTAATCATTCTATTGCAACAAATCGGTATTTTTCG
TATTCTCTTATACGAAGATTGCATACAAGCTTAACGTTTCATCTGTTTCCATTGGAATAAAATAGAAAAC
GTCCCACCGCCTGCCCTAACTTTTTATAAGCTTCACAAATTATCAAAGTTTACCGTTGAACTCCTGATAA
ATGATTATTCAGCTATTTTAAACCCAACTTCGTTTATAAGTGATGCCGTCTCCTTCTTCGTATGACCCCG
CTCTACTAAATACATGTTTGCACACTGATCCTAATGAAGACCGCACCTGAACCTTTACATAGCCGATGCA
TTCACATATAATGTTCTTTGTGCAACCGAAGTCGTATTTGAGCAAACCAAATATCCAACTTATATAAGTA
GACCTTTAAAAATGGACGGTGAACAAAACTTTGCGAAGTCATCATAATTGAAGGTTTATTTAGCTCTCCT
ATTGTAGGGAAAGATCCTATGGATGCTCCAAAACGATAAACCCGACTTACCGAAAACGCGGCGGTCGTTA
GACCATGCTTATTGATAAACCACATACATACAAACTTTAGCGCAAACTCGGCTATATCTTTACAACATTA
GACAAATTCTCTTTCATGTATTTTCATGGGATTATAAAGTGTCTATTTTAGGTAACAAGACTTTAATAAA
AATATCAGTGTCCCATATTGTTGGCGGCTTTGTTTGCGAGTGTCTCTGTATTGACAACGTTTATAATTAA
CTTGGAAGTAATGAGTATACAGCAGCAGACACAGAAGTTTGTCGGGGGTATCCTATGATTGTACATCATG
TGAGCAAATATACTTCAACTGCTAGTGAATAATATTTGATATACGCACAAGTCGTACAAATACACGACTA
CAAATAAGTCATACTTGTCGAAGTTTGTATTCCCCTGTTTTCGATCAATCTTATCAGCCACAAAAAATGG
AAAAATTCCAAAAACGTAGACACCCACAAAGTAACATACATGGTAACTCGTAAGCTAATACAGAGCACCC
GTGTGAAAACGACTGTCGTTTTCCGGCCACGCGAGAATAAAGTAAGTTACATTGATTCATTCACTGACAG
TTTCCCACCAAAACTGAAGTATTAATCAATTATGAATCGGCAGTGCTTTCAGTGGGAAGATTTCGGAAAA
TGTGGGTCTAATGTCACAGTAAACTTTGTGTTTGTTTTAAAAACAATCATCGTTAAATCAACATCGCAAT
TCTGTCAATCACTCCACAATAAACTATATGGCTAATGGAAACAGGCTGTTTGTTTGTATATCATAAAATA
CTTGCGTCGTATTATCTGACCAAACAAAAGCGTTACAGGAACGGTCCAGCTTCAAAATTTGCTGATGCAT
CAGATTTTACATTTGAAATGTGATTAATTACGAAAATCCAGCGAATAGAATTGTCACAACAAGTCATTAG
CGACGGATATTTCGCCTTTGAAACTTAAAGGCGATAATGACTTTGCCCGTTTCATGCGGCGATAAACGAA
CTAATTAGACACCTCCTACAGATATAATGGTAATTCAGAATCGTGTGGTTATGTAATTCGCAAAAACATT
TTAACAAAACAGGTTGATTTGAAACTTGTATTGCGGCCGCAACCATGGCTAGCCCCAAAAAGAAGAGGAA
AGTGGACAAGAAGTATTCTATCGGACTGGACATCGGGACTAATAGCGTCGGGTGGGCCGTGATCACTGAC
GAGTACAAGGTGCCCTCTAAGAAGTTCAAGGTGCTCGGGAACACCGACCGGCATTCCATCAAGAAAAATC
TGATCGGAGCTCTCCTCTTTGATTCAGGGGAGACCGCTGAAGCAACCCGCCTCAAGCGGACTGCTAGACG
GCGGTACACCAGGAGGAAGAACCGGATTTGTTACCTTCAAGAGATATTCTCCAACGAAATGGCAAAGGTC
GACGACAGCTTCTTCCATAGGCTGGAAGAATCATTCCTCGTGGAAGAGGATAAGAAGCATGAACGGCATC
CCATCTTCGGTAATATCGTCGACGAGGTGGCCTATCACGAGAAATACCCAACCATCTACCATCTTCGCAA
AAAGCTGGTGGACTCAACCGACAAGGCAGACCTCCGGCTTATCTACCTGGCCCTGGCCCACATGATCAAG
TTCAGAGGCCACTTCCTGATCGAGGGCGACCTCAATCCTGACAATAGCGATGTGGATAAACTGTTCATCC
AGCTGGTGCAGACTTACAACCAGCTCTTTGAAGAGAACCCCATCAATGCAAGCGGAGTCGATGCCAAGGC
CATTCTGTCAGCCCGGCTGTCAAAGAGCCGCAGACTTGAGAATCTTATCGCTCAGCTGCCGGGTGAAAAG
AAAAATGGACTGTTCGGGAACCTGATTGCTCTTTCACTTGGGCTGACTCCCAATTTCAAGTCTAATTTCG
ACCTGGCAGAGGATGCCAAGCTGCAACTGTCCAAGGACACCTATGATGACGATCTCGACAACCTCCTGGC
CCAGATCGGTGACCAATACGCCGACCTTTTCCTTGCTGCTAAGAATCTTTCTGACGCCATCCTGCTGTCT
GACATTCTCCGCGTGAACACTGAAATCACCAAGGCCCCTCTTTCAGCTTCAATGATTAAGCGGTATGATG
AGCACCACCAGGACCTGACCCTGCTTAAGGCACTCGTCCGGCAGCAGCTTCCGGAGAAGTACAAGGAAAT
CTTCTTTGACCAGTCAAAGAATGGATACGCCGGCTACATCGACGGAGGTGCCTCCCAAGAGGAATTTTAT
AAGTTTATCAAACCTATCCTTGAGAAGATGGACGGCACCGAAGAGCTCCTCGTGAAACTGAATCGGGAGG
ATCTGCTGCGGAAGCAGCGCACTTTCGACAATGGGAGCATTCCCCACCAGATCCATCTTGGGGAGCTTCA
CGCCATCCTTCGGCGCCAAGAGGACTTCTACCCCTTTCTTAAGGACAACAGGGAGAAGATTGAGAAAATT
CTCACTTTCCGCATCCCCTACTACGTGGGACCCCTCGCCAGAGGAAATAGCCGGTTTGCTTGGATGACCA
GAAAGTCAGAAGAAACTATCACTCCCTGGAACTTCGAAGAGGTGGTGGACAAGGGAGCCAGCGCTCAGTC
ATTCATCGAACGGATGACTAACTTCGATAAGAACCTCCCCAATGAGAAGGTCCTGCCGAAACATTCCCTG
CTCTACGAGTACTTTACCGTGTACAACGAGCTGACCAAGGTGAAATATGTCACCGAAGGGATGAGGAAGC
CCGCATTCCTGTCAGGCGAACAAAAGAAGGCAATTGTGGACCTTCTGTTCAAGACCAATAGAAAGGTGAC
CGTGAAGCAGCTGAAGGAGGACTATTTCAAGAAAATTGAATGCTTCGACTCTGTGGAGATTAGCGGGGTC
GAAGATCGGTTCAACGCAAGCCTGGGTACCTACCATGATCTGCTTAAGATCATCAAGGACAAGGATTTTC
TGGACAATGAGGAGAACGAGGACATCCTTGAGGACATTGTCCTGACTCTCACTCTGTTCGAGGACCGGGA
AATGATCGAGGAGAGGCTTAAGACCTACGCCCATCTGTTCGACGATAAAGTGATGAAGCAACTTAAACGG
AGAAGATATACCGGATGGGGACGCCTTAGCCGCAAACTCATCAACGGAATCCGGGACAAACAGAGCGGAA
AGACCATTCTTGATTTCCTTAAGAGCGACGGATTCGCTAATCGCAACTTCATGCAACTTATCCATGATGA
TTCCCTGACCTTTAAGGAGGACATCCAGAAGGCCCAAGTGTCTGGACAAGGTGACTCACTGCACGAGCAT
ATCGCAAATCTGGCTGGTTCACCCGCTATTAAGAAGGGTATTCTCCAGACCGTGAAAGTCGTGGACGAGC
TGGTCAAGGTGATGGGTCGCCATAAACCAGAGAACATTGTCATCGAGATGGCCAGGGAAAACCAGACTAC
CCAGAAGGGACAGAAGAACAGCAGGGAGCGGATGAAAAGAATTGAGGAAGGGATTAAGGAGCTCGGGTCA
CAGATCCTTAAAGAGCACCCGGTGGAAAACACCCAGCTTCAGAATGAGAAGCTCTATCTGTACTACCTTC
AAAATGGACGCGATATGTATGTGGACCAAGAGCTTGATATCAACAGGCTCTCAGACTACGACGTGGACCA
CATCGTCCCTCAGAGCTTCCTCAAAGACGACTCAATTGACAATAAGGTGCTGACTCGCTCAGACAAGAAC
CGGGGAAAGTCAGATAACGTGCCCTCAGAGGAAGTCGTGAAAAAGATGAAGAACTATTGGCGCCAGCTTC
TGAACGCAAAGCTGATCACTCAGCGGAAGTTCGACAATCTCACTAAGGCTGAGAGGGGCGGACTGAGCGA
ACTGGACAAAGCAGGATTCATTAAACGGCAACTTGTGGAGACTCGGCAGATTACTAAACATGTCGCCCAA
ATCCTTGACTCACGCATGAATACCAAGTACGACGAAAACGACAAACTTATCCGCGAGGTGAAGGTGATTA
CCCTGAAGTCCAAGCTGGTCAGCGATTTCAGAAAGGACTTTCAATTCTACAAAGTGCGGGAGATCAATAA
CTATCATCATGCTCATGACGCATATCTGAATGCCGTGGTGGGAACCGCCCTGATCAAGAAGTACCCAAAG
CTGGAAAGCGAGTTCGTGTACGGAGACTACAAGGTCTACGACGTGCGCAAGATGATTGCCAAATCTGAGC
AGGAGATCGGAAAGGCCACCGCAAAGTACTTCTTCTACAGCAACATCATGAATTTCTTCAAGACCGAAAT
CACCCTTGCAAACGGTGAGATCCGGAAGAGGCCGCTCATCGAGACTAATGGGGAGACTGGCGAAATCGTG
TGGGACAAGGGCAGAGATTTCGCTACCGTGCGCAAAGTGCTTTCTATGCCTCAAGTGAACATCGTGAAGA
AAACCGAGGTGCAAACCGGAGGCTTTTCTAAGGAATCAATCCTCCCCAAGCGCAACTCCGACAAGCTCAT
TGCAAGGAAGAAGGATTGGGACCCTAAGAAGTACGGCGGATTCGATTCACCAACTGTGGCTTATTCTGTC
CTGGTCGTGGCTAAGGTGGAAAAAGGAAAGTCTAAGAAGCTCAAGAGCGTGAAGGAACTGCTGGGTATCA
CCATTATGGAGCGCAGCTCCTTCGAGAAGAACCCAATTGACTTTCTCGAAGCCAAAGGTTACAAGGAAGT
CAAGAAGGACCTTATCATCAAGCTCCCAAAGTATAGCCTGTTCGAACTGGAGAATGGGCGGAAGCGGATG
CTCGCCTCCGCTGGCGAACTTCAGAAGGGTAATGAGCTGGCTCTCCCCTCCAAGTACGTGAATTTCCTCT
ACCTTGCAAGCCATTACGAGAAGCTGAAGGGGAGCCCCGAGGACAACGAGCAAAAGCAACTGTTTGTGGA
GCAGCATAAGCATTATCTGGACGAGATCATTGAGCAGATTTCCGAGTTTTCTAAACGCGTCATTCTCGCT
GATGCCAACCTCGATAAAGTCCTTAGCGCATACAATAAGCACAGAGACAAACCAATTCGGGAGCAGGCTG
AGAATATCATCCACCTGTTCACCCTCACCAATCTTGGTGCCCCTGCCGCATTCAAGTACTTCGACACCAC
CATCGACCGGAAACGCTATACCTCCACCAAAGAAGTGCTGGACGCCACCCTCATCCACCAGAGCATCACC
GGACTTTACGAAACTCGGATTGACCTCTCACAGCTCGGAGGGGATGAGGGAGCTCCCAAGAAAAAGCGCA
AGGTAGGTTAATGAGAATTCCAGCTGAGCGCCGGTCGCTACCATTACCAGTTGGTCTGGTGTCAAAAATA
ATAATAACCGGGCAGGCCATGTCTGCCCGTATTTCGCGTAAGGAAATCCATTATGTACTATTTAAAAAAC
ACAAACTTTTGGATGTTCGGTTTATTCTTTTTCTTTTACTTTTTTATCATGGGAGCCTACTTCCCGTTTT
TCCCGATTTGGCTACATGACATCAACCATATCAGCAAAAGTGATACGGGTATTATTTTTGCCGCTATTTC
TCTGTTCTCGCTATTATTCCAACCGCTGTTTGGTCTGCTTTCTGACAAACTCGGAACTTGTTTATTGCAG
CTTATAATGGTTACAAATAAAGCAATAGCATCACAAATTTCACAAATAAAGCATTTTTTTCACTGCATTC
TAGTTGTGGTTTGTCCAAACTCATCAATGTATCTTATCATGTCTGGATCGACAAAGTCAAAGCGGCCATC
AGATCTGCCGGTCTCCCTATAGTGAGTCGTATTAATTTCGATAAGCCAGGTTAACCTGCATTAATGAATC
GGCCAACGCGCGGGGAGAGGCGGTTTGCGTATTGGGCGCTCTTCCGCTTCCTCGCTCACTGACTCGCTGC
GCTCGGTCGTTCGGCTGCGGCGAGCGGTATCAGCTCACTCAAAGGCGGTAATACGGTTATCCACAGAATC
AGGGGATAACGCAGGAAAGAACATGTGAGCAAAAGGCCAGCAAAAGGCCAGGAACCGTAAAAAGGCCGCG
TTGCTGGCGTTTTTCCATAGGCTCCGCCCCCCTGACGAGCATCACAAAAATCGACGCTCAAGTCAGAGGT
GGCGAAACCCGACAGGACTATAAAGATACCAGGCGTTTCCCCCTGGAAGCTCCCTCGTGCGCTCTCCTGT
TCCGACCCTGCCGCTTACCGGATACCTGTCCGCCTTTCTCCCTTCGGGAAGCGTGGCGCTTTCTCAATGC
TCACGCTGTAGGTATCTCAGTTCGGTGTAGGTCGTTCGCTCCAAGCTGGGCTGTGTGCACGAACCCCCCG
TTCAGCCCGACCGCTGCGCCTTATCCGGTAACTATCGTCTTGAGTCCAACCCGGTAAGACACGACTTATC
GCCACTGGCAGCAGCCACTGGTAACAGGATTAGCAGAGCGAGGTATGTAGGCGGTGCTACAGAGTTCTTG
AAGTGGTGGCCTAACTACGGCTACACTAGAAGGACAGTATTTGGTATCTGCGCTCTGCTGAAGCCAGTTA
CCTTCGGAAAAAGAGTTGGTAGCTCTTGATCCGGCAAACAAACCACCGCTGGTAGCGGTGGTTTTTTTGT
TTGCAAGCAGCAGATTACGCGCAGAAAAAAAGGATCTCAAGAAGATCCTTTGATCTTTTCTACGGGGTCT
GACGCTCAGTGGAACGAAAACTCACGTTAAGGGATTTTGGTCATGAGATTATCAAAAAGGATCTTCACCT
AGATCCTTTTAAATTAAAAATGAAGTTTTAAATCAATCTAAAGTATATATGAGTAAACTTGGTCTGACAG
TTACCAATGCTTAATCAGTGAGGCACCTATCTCAGCGATCTGTCTATTTCGTTCATCCATAGTTGCCTGA
CTCCCCGTCGTGTAGATAACTACGATACGGGAGGGCTTACCATCTGGCCCCAGTGCTGCAATGATACCGC
GAGACCCACGCTCACCGGCTCCAGATTTATCAGCAATAAACCAGCCAGCCGGAAGGGCCGAGCGCAGAAG
TGGTCCTGCAACTTTATCCGCCTCCATCCAGTCTATTAATTGTTGCCGGGAAGCTAGAGTAAGTAGTTCG
CCAGTTAATAGTTTGCGCAACGTTGTTGCCATTGCTACAGGCATCGTGGTGTCACGCTCGTCGTTTGGTA
TGGCTTCATTCAGCTCCGGTTCCCAACGATCAAGGCGAGTTACATGATCCCCCATGTTGTGCAAAAAAGC
GGTTAGCTCCTTCGGTCCTCCGATCGTTGTCAGAAGTAAGTTGGCCGCAGTGTTATCACTCATGGTTATG
GCAGCACTGCATAATTCTCTTACTGTCATGCCATCCGTAAGATGCTTTTCTGTGACTGGTGAGTACTCAA
CCAAGTCATTCTGAGAATAGTGTATGCGGCGACCGAGTTGCTCTTGCCCGGCGTCAATACGGGATAATAC
CGCGCCACATAGCAGAACTTTAAAAGTGCTCATCATTGGAAAACGTTCTTCGGGGCGAAAACTCTCAAGG
ATCTTACCGCTGTTGAGATCCAGTTCGATGTAACCCACTCGTGCACCCAACTGATCTTCAGCATCTTTTA
CTTTCACCAGCGTTTCTGGGTGAGCAAAAACAGGAAGGCAAAATGCCGCAAAAAAGGGAATAAGGGCGAC
ACGGAAATGTTGAATACTCATACTCTTCCTTTTTCAATATTATTGAAGCATTTATCAGGGTTATTGTCTC
ATGAGCGGATACATATTTGAATGTATTTAGAAAAATAAACAAATAGGGGTTCCGCGCACATTTCCCCGAA
AAGTGCCACCTGACGTCTAAGAAACCATTATTATCATGACATTAACCTATAAAAATAGGCGTATCACGAG
GCCCTTACGTATTAATTAA
Features (pLannotate 1.2.2; 8 found; start..end, strand, type, name):
   1965..6065    +  CDS            cas9: CAS9_STRP1 - Also known as csn1 From Streptococcus pyogenes serotype M1.
   6213..6425    +  CDS            lacY (fragment): LACY_ECOLI - Experimental evidence at protein level: Swiss-Prot protein existence level 1. Responsible for transport of beta-galactosides into the cell, with the concomitant import of a proton (symport system). Can transport lactose, melibiose, lactulose or the analog methyl-1-thio-beta,D- galactopyranoside (TMG), but not sucrose or fructose (PubMed:1848449, PubMed:18177889, PubMed:22106930). The substrate specificity is directed toward the galactopyranosyl moiety of the substrate (PubMed:22106930). From Escherichia coli (strain K12).
   6425..6559    +  polyA_signal   SV40 poly(A) signal: SV40 polyadenylation signal
   6596..6614    -  promoter       T7 promoter: promoter for bacteriophage T7 RNA polymerase
   6636..6689    -  CDS            lacI (fragment): lac repressor; lacI; The lac repressor binds to the lac operator to inhibit transcription in E. coli. This inhibition can be relieved by adding lactose or isopropyl-β-D-thiogalactopyranoside (IPTG).
   6872..7460    -  rep_origin     ori: high-copy-number ColE1/pMB1/pBR322/pUC origin of replication
   7631..8491    -  CDS            AmpR: β-lactamase; bla; confers resistance to ampicillin, carbenicillin, and related antibiotics
   8492..8596    -  promoter       AmpR promoter: bla
