[The description below was written by a language model from this plasmid's Addgene catalogue record and pLannotate feature annotations shown in this document.]
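Description:
Mesp-1916/-1>nls::Cas9::nls is an 8.7 kb CRISPR expression plasmid built on the pCESAx backbone and designed for tissue-specific genome editing in embryos of the tunicate Ciona. It is propagated in E. coli through a high-copy ColE1/pUC-type origin and selected with ampicillin via a β-lactamase gene under its own bla promoter.

The payload is a humanized Streptococcus pyogenes Cas9 coding sequence flanked by nuclear localization signals at both ends, cloned between retained NotI and EcoRI sites. According to the record, it was derived from a published catalytically dead dCas9 construct, with the inactivating mutations reverted to restore wild-type nuclease activity. Expression is driven by a Ciona intestinalis Mesp cis-regulatory fragment spanning positions -1916 to -1 relative to the gene. The automated feature table does not annotate this promoter, but the roughly 1.9 kb of unannotated sequence preceding the Cas9 ORF is consistent with it. Downstream of Cas9 lie a short fragment matching lacY and an SV40 polyadenylation signal for transcript termination and processing. The lacY fragment, a small lacI fragment and a reverse-oriented T7 promoter appear to be backbone remnants with no stated function in this design.

The plasmid carries no guide RNA cassette in the annotated features, so the sgRNA would have to be supplied separately. Because Cas9 production is limited to cells in which the Mesp driver is active, mutagenesis of the targeted locus is confined to that lineage rather than occurring throughout the embryo, which allows tissue-specific loss-of-function analysis.
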