Addgene plasmid #59988: Mesp-1916/-1>nls::Cas9::nls
Purpose: Mesp driver driving nls::Cas9::nls
Depositing lab: Lionel Christiaen. Depositing organization: New York University. Publication: Tissue-specific genome editing in Ciona embryos by CRISPR/Cas9. Stolfi A, Gandhi S, Salek F, Christiaen L. Development. 2014 Nov;141(21):4115-20. doi: 10.1242/dev.114488. PubMed 25336740.
Backbone
  Vector backbone: pCESAx
  Vector type: CRISPR
Growth in bacteria
  Bacterial resistance: Ampicillin, 100 μg/mL
  Growth temperature: 37°C
  Growth strain: Top10
  Copy number: Unknown
Gene/Insert
  Gene/Insert name: nls::Cas9::nls (alt name: Cas9; SpCas9, humanized)
  Species: Streptococcus pyogenes
  Mutation: Reverted mutations from dCas9 to wiltdtype
  Promoter: Ciinte.Mesp -1916/-1
  Cloning method: Restriction Enzyme; 5′ cloning site NotI (not destroyed); 3′ cloning site EcoRI (not destroyed)
  Sequencing primers: 5′ cacctcctacagatataatgg; 3′ GGATTTCCTTACGCGAAATACG
Terms and licenses: Academic/Nonprofit Terms; Industry Terms: Not Available to Industry
Depositor comments: Modified from Qi, L. S., Larson, M. H., Gilbert, L. a, Doudna, J. a, Weissman, J. S., Arkin, A. P. and Lim, W. a (2013). Repurposing CRISPR as an RNA-guided platform for sequence-specific control of gene expression. Cell 152, 1173–83.
How to cite: Mesp-1916/-1>nls::Cas9::nls was a gift from Lionel Christiaen (Addgene plasmid # 59988 ; http://n2t.net/addgene:59988 ; RRID:Addgene_59988)
