>Addgene plasmid #59988 | Mesp-1916/-1>nls::Cas9::nls | addgene partial sequence | sequence record 96746 | pQE-Fwd 5'-CCCGAAAAGTGCCACCTG-3'
TAGGCGTATCACGAGGCCCTTACGTATTAATTAAGGCGCGCCCGGTTCAACGTGACGTCCCATGCCGATA
TCGTAACCATCCGGAACCTCTGATGCTTTTTCAATATCATCTTTTTTGAAATCCTTCATTTCCGTTTCAT
CGTCATTTTTGAAAGCCGGGTTCTCATACTCGTTTTTGGTGCTGTAACCGTTTTCTGACATTTTTATCTC
ATCCAAGTGCGAACCACTTCAAAGATGGATAGATACCAGATTTTATTACAAACAATTAGCAATTCACGAA
AGTTAAAAAAACGACATAAAACTATAAAATAAAATTATACTTATTAAATATGAAGAAAAATATGCATTTT
TAATCATTCTATTGCAACAAATCGGTATTTTTCGTATTCTCTTATACGAAGATTGCATACAAGCTTAACG
TTTCATCTGTTTCCATTGGAATAAAATAGAAAACGTCCCACCGCCTGCCCTAACTTTTTATAAGCTTCAC
AAATTATCAAAGTTTACCGTTGAACTCCTGATAAATGATTATTCAGCTATTTTAAACCCAACTTCGTTTA
TAAGTGATGCCGTCTCCTTCTTCGTATGACCCCGCTCTACTAAATACATGTTTGCACACTGATCCTAATG
AAGACCGCACCTGAACCTTTACATAGCCGATGCATTCACATATAATGTTCTTTGTGCAACCGAAGTCGTA
TTTGAGCAAACCAAATATCCAACTTATATAAGTAGACCTTTAAAAATGGACGGTGAACAAAACTTTGCGA
AGTCATCATAATTG
