>Addgene plasmid #59988 | Mesp-1916/-1>nls::Cas9::nls | addgene partial sequence | sequence record 96762 | SV40pA-R 5'-GAAATTTGTGATGCTATTGC-3'
GTTCCGAGTTTGTCAGAAAGCAGACCAAACAGCGGTTGGAATAATAGCGAGAACAGAGAAATAGCGGCAA
AAATAATACCCGTATCACTTTTGCTGATATGGTTGATGTCATGTAGCCAAATCGGGAAAAACGGGAAGTA
GGCTCCCATGATAAAAAAGTAAAAGAAAAAGAATAAACCGAACATCCAAAAGTTTGTGTTTTTTAAATAG
TACATAATGGATTTCCTTACGCGAAATACGGGCAGACATGGCCTGCCCGGTTATTATTATTTTTGACACC
AGACCAACTGGTAATGGTAGCGACCGGCGCTCAGCTGGAATTCTCATTAACCTACCTTGCGCTTTTTCTT
GGGAGCTCCCTCATCCCCTCCGAGCTGTGAGAGGTCAATCCGAGTTTCGTAAAGTCCGGTGATGCTCTGG
TGGATGAGGGTGGCGTCCAGCACTTCTTTGGTGGAGGTATAGCGTTTCCGGTCGATGGTGGTGTCGAAGT
ACTTGAATGCGGCAGGGGCACCAAGATTGGTGAGGGTGAACAGGTGGATGATATTCTCAGCCTGCTCCCG
AATTGGTTTGTCTCTGTGCTTATTGTATGCGCTAAGGACTTTATCGAGGTTGGCATCAGCGAGAATGACG
CGTTTAGAAAACTCGGAAATCTGCTCAATGATCTCGTCCAGATAATGCTTATGCTGCTCCACAAACAGTT
GCTTTTGCTCGTTGTCCTCGGGGCTCCCCTTCAGCTTCTCGTAATGGCTTGCAAGGTAGAGGAAATTCAC
GTACTTGGA
