>Addgene plasmid #59988 | Mesp-1916/-1>nls::Cas9::nls | addgene partial sequence | sequence record 97783 | hdCas9-R1 5'-CCTTTCTGAAATCGCTGACC-3'
TCGCGGATAAGTTTGTCGTTTTCGTCGTACTTGGTATTCATGCGTGAGTCAAGGATTTGGGCGACATGTT
TAGTAATCTGCCGAGTCTCCACAAGTTGCCGTTTAATGAATCCTGCTTTGTCCAGTTCGCTCAGTCCGCC
CCTCTCAGCCTTAGTGAGATTGTCGAACTTCCGCTGAGTGATCAGCTTTGCGTTCAGAAGCTGGCGCCAA
TAGTTCTTCATCTTTTTCACGACTTCCTCTGAGGGCACGTTATCTGACTTTCCCCGGTTCTTGTCTGAGC
GAGTCAGCACCTTATTGTCAATTGAGTCGTCTTTGAGGAAGCTCTGAGGGACGATGTGGTCCACGTCGTA
GTCTGAGAGCCTGTTGATATCAAGCTCTTGGTCCACATACATATCGCGTCCATTTTGAAGGTAGTACAGA
TAGAGCTTCTCATTCTGAAGCTGGGTGTTTTCCACCGGGTGCTCTTTAAGGATCTGTGACCCGAGCTCCT
TAATCCCTTCCTCAATTCTTTTCATCCGCTCCCTGCTGTTCTTCTGTCCCTTCTGGGTAGTCTGGTTTTC
CCTGGCCATCTCGATGACAATGTTCTCTGGTTTATGGCGACCCATCACCTTGACCAGCTCGTCCACGACT
TTCACGGTCTGGAGAATACCCTTCTTAATAGCGGGTGAACCAGCCAGATTTGCGATATGCTCGTGCAGTG
AGTCACCTTGTCCAGACACTTGGGCCTTCTGGATGTCCTCCTTAAAGGTCAGGGAATCATCATGGATAAG
TTGCATGAAGTTGCGATTAGCGAATCCGTCGCTCTTAAGG
