>Addgene plasmid #59988 | Mesp-1916/-1>nls::Cas9::nls | addgene partial sequence | sequence record 97784 | CiMesP-1-F 5'-cggtccagcttcaaaatttgc-3'
AATGTGATTAATTACGAAAATCCAGCGAATAGAATTGTCACAACAAGTCATTAGCGACGGATATTTCGCC
TTTGAAACTTAAAGGCGATAATGACTTTGCCCGTTTCATGCGGCGATAAACGAACTAATTAGACACCTCC
TACAGATATAATGGTAATTCAGAATCGTGTGGTTATGTAATTCGCAAAAACATTTTAACAAAACAGGTTG
ATTTGAAACTTGTATTGCGGCCGCAACCATGGCTAGCCCCAAAAAGAAGAGGAAAGTGGACAAGAAGTAT
TCTATCGGACTGGACATCGGGACTAATAGCGTCGGGTGGGCCGTGATCACTGACGAGTACAAGGTGCCCT
CTAAGAAGTTCAAGGTGCTCGGGAACACCGACCGGCATTCCATCAAGAAAAATCTGATCGGAGCTCTCCT
CTTTGATTCAGGGGAGACCGCTGAAGCAACCCGCCTCAAGCGGACTGCTAGACGGCGGTACACCAGGAGG
AAGAACCGGATTTGTTACCTTCAAGAGATATTCTCCAACGAAATGGCAAAGGTCGACGACAGCTTCTTCC
ATAGGCTGGAAGAATCATTCCTCGTGGAAGAGGATAAGAAGCATGAACGGCATCCCATCTTCGGTAATAT
CGTCGACGAGGTGGCCTATCACGAGAAATACCCAACCATCTACCATCTTCGCAAAAAGCTGGTGGACTCA
ACCGACAAGGCAGACCTCCGGCTTATCTACCTGGCCCTGGCCCACATGATCAAGTTCAGA
